Addgene plasmid #122604: pBT120b
Purpose: BE PACE selection, express gIII, luxAB and degron-GTCCA guide RNA
Depositing lab: David Liu. Publication: Continuous evolution of base editors with expanded target compatibility and improved activity. Thuronyi BW, Koblan LW, Levy JM, Yeh WH, Zheng C, Newby GA, Wilson C, Bhaumik M, Shubina-Oleinik O, Holt JR, Liu DR. Nat Biotechnol. 2019 Jul 22. pii: 10.1038/s41587-019-0193-0. doi: 10.1038/s41587-019-0193-0. PubMed 31332326.
Backbone
  Vector backbone: pBT120
  Vector type: Synthetic Biology
Growth in bacteria
  Bacterial resistance: Ampicillin, 100 μg/mL
  Growth temperature: 37°C
  Growth strain: DH5alpha
  Copy number: High Copy
Gene/Insert
  Gene/Insert name: gIII, luxAB, guide RNA
  Cloning method: Gibson Cloning
Terms and licenses: Academic/Nonprofit Terms; Industry Terms: Not Available to Industry
Depositor comments: Please see https://benchling.com/s/seq-I9q2W3bzpjsuOoxQPyCj for additional information.
How to cite: pBT120b was a gift from David Liu (Addgene plasmid # 122604 ; http://n2t.net/addgene:122604 ; RRID:Addgene_122604)
