[The description below was written by a language model from this plasmid's Addgene catalogue record and pLannotate feature annotations shown in this document.]
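Description:
pBT120b is a bacterial accessory plasmid used as the selection circuit in phage-assisted continuous evolution (PACE) of base editors, built on the pBT120 backbone and catalogued as a synthetic biology vector. It is propagated in E. coli under ampicillin selection, with β-lactamase expressed from its native bla promoter. The annotated replicon is the pSC101 origin together with its required Rep101 (RepA) initiator protein. pSC101 is normally regarded as a low-copy origin, whereas the catalogue entry lists the plasmid as high copy. The record does not explain this difference.

The main payload is an operon downstream of an rrnB T1 terminator, which insulates it from upstream read-through. A T7 promoter drives M13 gene III (annotated as a fragment of the pIII minor coat protein), followed by luxA and luxB, the Photorhabdus luminescens bacterial luciferase subunits. Because pIII is essential for producing infectious M13 progeny, phage propagation in host cells depends on transcription from this promoter, and luxAB gives a luminescence readout of the same circuit activity. On the opposite strand, a lac promoter with its CAP binding site (next to a residual lacI fragment) drives a guide RNA carrying the Streptococcus pyogenes Cas9 scaffold. The catalogue describes this as a "degron-GTCCA" guide, which suggests it directs the evolving editor to a degron-related target in a GTCCA sequence context. That target is not among the annotated features and presumably lies on another component of the system. The source of T7 RNA polymerase is likewise not on this plasmid, and the record does not say how editing is coupled to its activity.
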