Features (pLannotate 1.2.2; 13 found; start..end, strand, type, name):
      1..45      +  terminator     rrnB T1 terminator: transcription terminator T1 from the E. coli rrnB gene
     70..88      +  promoter       T7 promoter: promoter for bacteriophage T7 RNA polymerase
    126..1216    +  CDS            M13 gene III (fragment) (sequence partly withheld): pIII; III; minor coat protein
   1399..2478    +  CDS            luxA: LUXA1_PHOLU - Experimental evidence at protein level: Swiss-Prot protein existence level 1. Light-emitting reaction in luminous bacteria. From Photorhabdus luminescens (Xenorhabdus luminescens).
   2542..3522    +  CDS            LuxB: LuxB luciferase subunit; luxB; from the Photorhabdus luminescens bioluminescence operon
   3642..3717    -  misc_RNA       gRNA scaffold: guide RNA scaffold for the Streptococcus pyogenes CRISPR/Cas9 system
   3744..3774    -  promoter       lac promoter: promoter for the E. coli lac operon
   3789..3810    -  protein_bind   CAP binding site: CAP binding activates transcription in the presence of cAMP. E. coli catabolite activator protein
   3823..3915    -  CDS            lacI (fragment): lac repressor; lacI; The lac repressor binds to the lac operator to inhibit transcription in E. coli. This inhibition can be relieved by adding lactose or isopropyl-β-D-thiogalactopyranoside (IPTG).
   4022..4882    -  CDS            AmpR: β-lactamase; bla; confers resistance to ampicillin, carbenicillin, and related antibiotics
   4883..4987    -  promoter       AmpR promoter: bla
   5094..6044    -  CDS            Rep101: RepA protein needed for replication with the pSC101 origin; rep101
   6092..6314    -  rep_origin     pSC101 ori: low-copy replication origin that requires the Rep101 protein
>Addgene plasmid #122604 | pBT120b | addgene full sequence | sequence record 238890 | Addgene NGS Result
CAAATAAAACGAAAGGCTCAGTCGAAAGACTGGGCCTTTCGTTTTGCTGAGGAGACTTAGGGACCCTACT
AATACGACTCACTATAGGGAGAAAGACCTGCAGGTGCAGTAAAGGAAAAAAAAAA
[85 nt withheld, positions 126-210]
C
[98 nt withheld, positions 212-309]
A
[92 nt withheld, positions 311-402]
TGGTTCT
[206 nt withheld, positions 410-615]
G
[176 nt withheld, positions 617-792]
CCAATCGTCTGACCTGCCTCAACCTCCTGTC
[82 nt withheld, positions 824-905]
GCTCTGAGGGA
[161 nt withheld, positions 917-1077]
T
[41 nt withheld, positions 1079-1119]
T
[62 nt withheld, positions 1121-1182]
A
[33 nt withheld, positions 1184-1216]
AGTCTTCCGCAGAGTGTAGAGTGCCGACCATTCGTTTTCGGTGCGGGCAAGCCGTACGAGTTCAGCATCG
ACTGCGATAAGATCAATTTGTTTCGAGGAGTTTTCGCATTCCTACTCTACGTGGCAACGTTCATGTACGT
GTTCTCAACATTCGCCAATATTTTAAGAAACAAAGAGTCTTAATGAAATTTGGAAACTTTTTGCTTACAT
ACCAACCTCCCCAATTTTCCCAAACAGAGGTAATGAAACGTTTGGTTAAATTAGGTCGCATCTCTGAGGA
GTGTGGTTTTGATACCGTATGGTTACTGGAGCATCATTTCACGGAGTTTGGTTTGCTTGGTAACCCTTAT
GTCGCTGCTGCATATTTACTTGGCGCGACTAAAAAATTGAATGTAGGAACTGCCGCTATTGTTCTTCCCA
CAGCCCATCCAGTACGCCAACTTGAAGATGTGAATTTATTGGATCAAATGTCAAAAGGACGATTTCGGTT
TGGTATTTGCCGAGGGCTTTACAACAAGGACTTTCGCGTATTCGGCACAGATATGAATAACAGTCGCGCC
TTAGCGGAATGCTGGTACGGGCTGATAAAGAATGGCATGACAGAGGGATATATGGAAGCTGATAATGAAC
ATATCAAGTTCCATAAGGTAAAAGTAAACCCCGCGGCGTATAGCAGAGGTGGCGCACCGGTTTATGTGGT
GGCTGAATCAGCTTCGACGACTGAGTGGGCTGCTCAATTTGGCCTACCGATGATATTAAGTTGGATTATA
AATACTAACGAAAAGAAAGCACAACTTGAGCTTTATAATGAAGTGGCTCAAGAATATGGGCACGATATTC
ATAATATCGACCATTGCTTATCATATATAACATCTGTAGATCATGACTCAATTAAAGCGAAAGAGATTTG
CCGGAAATTTCTGGGGCATTGGTATGATTCTTATGTGAATGCTACGACTATTTTTGATGATTCAGACCAA
ACAAGAGGTTATGATTTCAATAAAGGGCAGTGGCGTGACTTTGTATTAAAAGGACATAAAGATACTAATC
GCCGTATTGATTACAGTTACGAAATCAATCCCGTGGGAACGCCGCAGGAATGTATTGACATAATTCAAAA
AGACATTGATGCTACAGGAATATCAAATATTTGTTGTGGATTTGAAGCTAATGGAACAGTAGACGAAATT
ATTGCTTCCATGAAGCTGTTCCAGTCTGATGTCATGCCATTTCTTAAAGAAAAACAACGTTCGCTATTAT
ATTATGGCGGTGGCGGTAGCGGCGGTGGCGGTAGCGGCGGTGGCGGTAGCGGCGGTGGCGGTAGCAAATT
TGGATTGTTCTTCCTTAACTTCATCAATTCAACAACTGTTCAAGAACAGAGTATAGTTCGCATGCAGGAA
ATAACGGAGTATGTTGATAAGTTGAATTTTGAACAGATTTTAGTGTATGAAAATCATTTTTCAGATAATG
GTGTTGTCGGCGCTCCTCTGACTGTTTCTGGTTTTCTGCTCGGTTTAACAGAGAAAATTAAAATTGGTTC
ATTAAATCACATCATTACAACTCATCATCCTGTCCGCATAGCGGAGGAAGCTTGCTTATTGGATCAGTTA
AGTGAAGGGAGATTTATTTTAGGGTTTAGTGATTGCGAAAAAAAAGATGAAATGCATTTTTTTAATCGCC
CGGTTGAATATCAACAGCAACTATTTGAAGAGTGTTATGAAATCATTAACGATGCTTTAACAACAGGCTA
TTGTAATCCAGATAACGATTTTTATAGCTTCCCTAAAATATCTGTAAATCCCCATGCTTATACGCCAGGC
GGACCTCGGAAATATGTAACAGCAACCAGTCATCATATTGTTGAGTGGGCGGCCAAAAAAGGTATTCCTC
TCATCTTTAAGTGGGATGATTCTAATGATGTTAGATATGAATATGCTGAAAGATATAAAGCCGTTGCGGA
TAAATATGACGTTGACCTATCAGAGATAGACCATCAGTTAATGATATTAGTTAACTATAACGAAGATAGT
AATAAAGCTAAACAAGAGACGCGTGCATTTATTAGTGATTATGTTCTTGAAATGCACCCTAATGAAAATT
TCGAAAATAAACTTGAAGAAATAATTGCAGAAAACGCTGTCGGAAATTATACGGAGTGTATAACTGCGGC
TAAGTTGGCAATTGAAAAGTGTGGTGCGAAAAGTGTATTGCTGTCCTTTGAACCAATGAATGATTTGATG
AGCCAAAAAAATGTAATCAATATTGTTGATGATAATATTAAGAAGTACCACACGGAATATACCTAAACGG
AGCCAATGTACGCAAAAACCCCGCTTCAGCGGGGTTTTTTCGCCAAAAAAAACCCCGCCCTGTCAGGGGC
GGGGTTTTTTTTTATGTTGAAAATCTCCTTCTAGATTAAAAAAAAGCACCGACTCGGTGCCACTTTTTCA
AGTTGATAACGGACTAGCCTTATTTTAACTTGCTATTTCTAGCTCTAAAACACTTCGCGTTCGCCTGGAC
CTCCACACAACATACGAGCCGGAAGCATAAAGTGTAAAGCCTGGGGTGCCTAATGAGTGAGCTAACTCAC
ATTAATTGCGTTGCGCTCACTGCCCGCTTTCCAGTCGGGAAACCTGTCGTGCCAGCTGCATTAATGAATC
GGCCAACGCGCGGGGAGAGGCGGTTTGCGTATTGGGCGCACTTAATTAACGGCACTGCGAAAAAACCCCG
CCGAAGCGGGGTTTTTTGCGAAATATAATGACCCTCTTGATAACCCAAGAGGGCATTTTTTAATGCCCAT
GGCGTTTACCAATGCTTAATCAGTGAGGCACCTATCTCAGCGATCTGTCTATTTCGTTCATCCATAGTTG
CCTGACTCCCCGTCGTGTAGATAACTACGATACGGGAGGGCTTACCATCTGGCCCCAGTGCTGCAATGAT
ACCGCGTGACCCACGCTCACCGGCTCCAGATTTATCAGCAATAAACCAGCCAGCCGGAAGGGCCGAGCGC
AGAAGTGGTCCTGCAACTTTATCCGCCTCCATCCAGTCTATTAATTGTTGCCGGGAAGCTAGAGTAAGTA
GTTCGCCAGTTAATAGTTTGCGCAACGTTGTTGCCATTGCTACAGGCATCGTGGTGTCACGCTCGTCGTT
TGGTATGGCTTCATTCAGCTCCGGTTCCCAACGATCAAGGCGAGTTACATGATCCCCCATGTTGTGCAAA
AAAGCGGTTAGCTCCTTCGGTCCTCCGATCGTTGTCAGAAGTAAGTTGGCCGCAGTGTTATCACTCATGG
TTATGGCAGCACTGCATAATTCTCTTACTGTCATGCCATCCGTAAGATGCTTTTCTGTGACTGGTGAGTA
CTCAACCAAGTCATTCTGAGAATAGTGTATGCGGCGACCGAGTTGATCTTGCCCGGCGTCAATACGGGAT
AATACCGCGCCACATAGCAGAACTTTAAAAGTGCTCATCATTGGAAAACGTTCTTCGGGGCGAAAACTCT
CAAGGATCTTACCGCTGTTGAGATCCAGTTCGATGTAACCCACTCGTGCACCCAACTGATCTTCAGCATC
TTTTACTTTCACCAGCGTTTCTGGGTGAGCAAAAACAGGAAGGCAAAATGCCGCAAAAAAGGGAATAAGG
GCGACACGGAAATGTTGAATACTCATACTCTTCCTTTTTCAATATTATTGAAGCATTTATCAGGGTTATT
GTCTCATGAGCGGATACATATTTGAATGTATTTAGAAAAATAAACAAATAGGGGTTCCGCGCACATTTCC
CCGAAAAGTGCCACCTGACGTCTAAGAAACCATTATTATCATGACATTAACCTATAAAAATAGGCGTATC
ACGAGGCCCTTAGGCCAAATAGGCCGTTCAGATCCTTCCGTATTTAGCCAGTATGTTCTCTAGTGTGGTT
CGTTGTTTTTGCGTGAGCCATGAGAACGAACCATTGAGATCATGCTTACTTTGCATGTCACTCAAAAATT
TTGCCTCAAAACTGGTGAGCTGAATTTTTGCAGTTAAAGCATCGTGTAGTGTTTTTCTTAGTCCGTTACG
TAGGTAGGAATCTGATGTAATGGTTGTTGGTATTTTGTCACCATTCATTTTTATCTGGTTGTTCTCAAGT
TCGGTTACGAGATCCATTTGTCTATCTAGTTCAACTTGGAAAATCAACGTATCAGTCGGGCGGCCTCGCT
TATCAACCACCAATTTCATATTGCTGTAAGTGTTTAAATCTTTACTTATTGGTTTCAAAACCCATTGGTT
AAGCCTTTTAAACTCATGGTAGTTATTTTCAAGCATTAACATGAACTTAAATTCATCAAGGCTAATCTCT
ATATTTGCCTTGTGAGTTTTCTTTTGTGTTAGTTCTTTTAATAACCACTCATAAATCCTCATAGAGTATT
TGTTTTCAAAAGACTTAACATGTTCCAGATTATATTTTATGAATTTTTTTAACTGGAAAAGATAAGGCAA
TATCTCTTCACTAAAAACTAATTCTAATTTTTCGCTTGAGAACTTGGCATAGTTTGTCCACTGGAAAATC
TTAAAGCCTTTAACCAAAGGATTCCTGATTTCCACAGTTCTCGTCATCAGCTCTCTGGTTGCTTTAGCTA
ATACACCATAAGCATTTTCCCTACTGATGTTCATCATCTGAGCGTATTGGTTATAAGTGAACGATACCGT
CCGTTCTTTCCTTGTAGGGTTTTCAATCGTGGGGTTGAGTAGTGCCACACAGCATAAAATTAGCTTGGTT
TCATGCTCCGTTAAGTCATAGCGACTAATCGCTAGTTCATTTGCTTTGAAAACAACTAATTCAGACATAC
ATCTCAATTGGTCTAGGTGATTTTAATCACTATACCAATTGAGATGGGCTAGTCAATGATAATTACTAGT
CCTTTTCCTTTGAGTTGTGGGTATCTGTAAATTCTGCTAGACCTTTGCTGGAAAACTTGTAAATTCTGCT
AGACCCTCTGTAAATTCCGCTAGACCTTTGTGTGTTTTTTTTGTTTATATTCAAGTGGTTATAATTTATA
GAATAAAGAAAGAATAAAAAAAGATAAAAAGAATAGATCCCAGCCCTGTGTATAACTCACTACTTTAGTC
AGTTCCGCAGTATTACAAAAGGATGTCGCAAACGCTGTTTGCTCCTCTACAAAACAGACCTTAAAACCCT
AAAGGCTTAAGTAGCACCCTCGCAAGCTCGGGCAAATCGCTGAATATTCCTTTTGTCTCCGACCATCAGG
CACCTGAGTCGCTGTCTTTTTCGTGACATTCAGTTCGCTGCGCTCACGGCTCTGGCAGTGAATGGGGGTA
AATGGCACTACAGGCGCCTTTTATGGATTCATGCAAGGAAACTACCCATAATACAAGAAAAGCCCGTCAC
GGGCTTCTCAGGGCGTTTTATGGCGGGTCTGCTATGTGGTGCTATCTGACTTTTTGCTGTTCAGCAGTTC
CTGCCCTCTGATTTTCCAGTCTGACCACTTCGGATTATCCCGTGACAGGTCATTCAGACTGGCTAATGCA
CCCAGTAAGGCAGCGGTATCATCAACAGGCTTACCCGTCTTACTGTCAAGAGGACATCCGGT
